>Addgene plasmid #51660 | pUK21-NotI | depositor full sequence | sequence record 79025 | pUK21-NotI sequence 3141 bps
ATGACCATGATTACGCCACTAGTCCGAGGCCTCGAGATCCGATATCGCCGTGGCGGCCGCCAGCTGAAGC
TTCGTACGCTGCAGGTCGACGGATCCCCGGGGTTAATTAAGGCGCGCCAGATCTGTTTAAACGAGCTCGA
ATTCATCGATGATATCAGATCCACTAGTGGCCTATGCGGCCGCTCTAGAACTAGTGGATCGATCCCCAAT
TCGCCCTATAGTGAGTCGTATTACAATTCACTGGCCGTCGTTTTACAACGTCGTGACTGGGAAAACCCTG
GCGTTACCCAACTTAATCGCCTTGCAGCACATCCCCCTTTCGCCAGCTGGCGTAATAGCGAAGAGGCCCG
CACCGATCGCCCTTCCCAACAGTTGCGCAGCCTGAATGGCGAATGGCGCCTGATGCGGTATTTTCTCCTT
ACGCATCTGTGCGGTATTTCACACCGCATA
[95 nt withheld, positions 451-545]
T
[46 nt withheld, positions 547-592]
C
[63 nt withheld, positions 594-656]
CCTTTGACGTTGGAGTCCACGTTCTTT
[37 nt withheld, positions 684-720]
ACTCTATCTCGGGCTATTCTTTTGATTTATAAGGGATTTTGCCGATTTCGGTCTATTGGTTAAAAAATGA
GCTGATTTAACAAAAATTTAACGCGAATTTTAACAAAATATTAACGTTTACAATTTTATGGTGCACTCTC
AGTACAATCTGCTCTGATGCCGCATAGTTAAGCCAGCCCCGACACCCGCCAACACCCGCTGACGCGCCCT
GACGGGCTTGTCTGCTCCCGGCATCCGCTTACAGACAAGCTGTGACCGTCTCCGGGAGCTGCATGTGTCA
GAGGTTTTCACCGTCATCACCGAAACGCGCGAGACGAAAGGGCCTCGTGATACGCCTATTTTTATAGGTT
AATGTCATGGGGGGGGGCACGTTGTGTCTCAAAATCTCTGATGTTACATTGCACAAGATAAAAATATATC
ATCATGAACAATAAAACTGTCTGCTTACATAAACAGTAATACAAGGGGTGTTATGAGCCATATTCAACGG
GAAACGTCTTGCTCGACGAGGCCGCGATTAAATTCCAACATGGATGCTGATTTATATGGGTATAAATGGG
CTCGCGATAATGTCGGGCAATCAGGTGCGACAATCTACCGATTGTATGGGAAGCCCGATGCGCCAGAGTT
GTTTCTGAAACATGGCAAAGGTAGCGTTGCCAATGATGTTACAGATGAGATGGTCAGACTAAACTGGCTG
ACGGAATTTATGCCTCTTCCGACCATCAAGCATTTTATCCGTACTCCTGATGATGCATGGTTACTCACCA
CTGCGATCCCCGGGAAAACAGCATTCCAGGTATTAGAAGAATATCCTGATTCAGGTGAAAATATTGTTGA
TGCGCTGGCAGTGTTCCTGCGCCGGTTGCATTCGATTCCTGTTTGTAATTGTCCTTTTAACAGCGATCGC
GTATTTCGTCTCGCTCAGGCGCAATCACGAATGAATAACGGTTTGGTTGATGCGAGTGATTTTGATGACG
AGCGTAATGGCTGGCCTGTTGAACAAGTCTGGAAAGAAATGCATAAGCTTTTGCCATTCTCACCGGATTC
AGTCGTCACTCATGGTGATTTCTCACTTGATAACCTTATTTTTGACGAGGGGAAATTAATAGGTTGTATT
GATGTTGGACGAGTCGGAATCGCAGACCGATACCAGGATCTTGCCATCCTATGGAACTGCCTCGGTGAGT
TTTCTCCTTCATTACAGAAACGGCTTTTTCAAAAATATGGTATTGATAATCCTGATATGAATAAATTGCA
GTTTCATTTGATGCTCGATGAGTTTTTCTAATCAGAATTGGTTAATTGGTTGTAACACTGGCAGAGCATT
ACGCTGACTTGACGGGACGGCGCAAGCTCATGACCAAAATCCCTTAACGTGAGTTTTCGTTCCACTGAGC
GTCAGACCCCGTAGAAAAGATCAAAGGATCTTCTTGAGATCCTTTTTTTCTGCGCGTAATCTGCTGCTTG
CAAACAAAAAAACCACCGCTACCAGCGGTGGTTTGTTTGCCGGATCAAGAGCTACCAACTCTTTTTCCGA
AGGTAACTGGCTTCAGCAGAGCGCAGATACCAAATACTGTCCTTCTAGTGTAGCCGTAGTTAGGCCACCA
CTTCAAGAACTCTGTAGCACCGCCTACATACCTCGCTCTGCTAATCCTGTTACCAGTGGCTGCTGCCAGT
GGCGATAAGTCGTGTCTTACCGGGTTGGACTCAAGACGATAGTTACCGGATAAGGCGCAGCGGTCGGGCT
GAACGGGGGGTTCGTGCACACAGCCCAGCTTGGAGCGAACGACCTACACCGAACTGAGATACCTACAGCG
TGAGCTATGAGAAAGCGCCACGCTTCCCGAAGGGAGAAAGGCGGACAGGTATCCGGTAAGCGGCAGGGTC
GGAACAGGAGAGCGCACGAGGGAGCTTCCAGGGGGAAACGCCTGGTATCTTTATAGTCCTGTCGGGTTTC
GCCACCTCTGACTTGAGCGTCGATTTTTGTGATGCTCGTCAGGGGGGCGGAGCCTATGGAAAAACGCCAG
CAACGCGGCCTTTTTACGGTTCCTGGCCTTTTGCTGGCCTTTTGCTCACATGTTCTTTCCTGCGTTATCC
CCTGATTCTGTGGATAACCGTATTACCGCCTTTGAGTGAGCTGATACCGCTCGCCGCAGCCGAACGACCG
AGCGCAGCGAGTCAGTGAGCGAGGAAGCGGAAGAGCGCCCAATACGCAAACCGCCTCTCCCCGCGCGTTG
GCCGATTCATTAATGCAGCTGGCACGACAGGTTTCCCGACTGGAAAGCGGGCAGTGAGCGCAACGCAATT
AATGTGAGTTAGCTCACTCATTAGGCACCCCAGGCTTTACACTTTATGCTTCCGCGGCTCGTATGTTGTG
TGGAATTGTGAGCGGATAACAATTTCACACAGGAAACAGCT
Features (pLannotate 1.2.2; 14 found; start..end, strand, type, name):
    176..200     +  misc_feature   MCS (fragment): pBluescript multiple cloning site
    215..233     -  promoter       T7 promoter: promoter for bacteriophage T7 RNA polymerase
    236..393     +  CDS            lacZα (fragment): LacZα fragment of β-galactosidase; lacZ fragment
    399..450     -  misc_feature   bom (fragment): basis of mobility region from pBR322
    469..625     +  rep_origin     f1 ori (fragment) (sequence partly withheld): f1 bacteriophage origin of replication; arrow indicates direction of (+) strand synthesis
    625..846     +  rep_origin     M13 ori (fragment) (sequence partly withheld): M13 bacteriophage origin of replication; arrow indicates direction of (+) strand synthesis
    847..896     -  misc_feature   bom (fragment): basis of mobility region from pBR322
    998..1033    -  CDS            rop (fragment): Rop protein, which maintains plasmids at low copy number; rop
   1193..2011    +  CDS            KanR: aminoglycoside phosphotransferase; aph(3')-Ia; confers resistance to kanamycin in bacteria or G418 (Geneticin®) in eukaryotes
   2154..2742    +  rep_origin     ori: high-copy-number ColE1/pMB1/pBR322/pUC origin of replication
   2925..3017    +  CDS            lacI (fragment): lac repressor; lacI; The lac repressor binds to the lac operator to inhibit transcription in E. coli. This inhibition can be relieved by adding lactose or isopropyl-β-D-thiogalactopyranoside (IPTG).
   3030..3051    +  protein_bind   CAP binding site: CAP binding activates transcription in the presence of cAMP. E. coli catabolite activator protein
   3066..3084    +  promoter       lac UV5 promoter (fragment): E. coli lac promoter with an "up" mutation
   3106..3122    +  protein_bind   lac operator: The lac repressor binds to the lac operator to inhibit transcription in E. coli. This inhibition can be relieved by adding lactose or isopropyl-β-D-thiogalactopyranoside (IPTG). lac repressor encoded by lacI
