[The description below was written by a language model from this plasmid's Addgene catalogue record and pLannotate feature annotations shown in this document.]
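Description:
pUK21-NotI is a small (about 3.1 kb) empty bacterial cloning vector derived from pUK21, a kanamycin-resistant general-purpose E. coli plasmid. It was made from the intermediate backbone pUK21deltaBB by opening that plasmid at its NotI site and inserting a 123 bp NotI-flanked polylinker fragment taken from pFA6b. As a result, the cloning region is bracketed by NotI sites, which should allow anything assembled in the polylinker to be released as a single NotI fragment. The plasmid carries no gene insert.

The annotated features fit a pUC-type cloning vector. Replication in E. coli relies on a high-copy ColE1/pMB1-family origin, although the catalogue lists the copy number as unknown. Selection uses the aph(3')-Ia aminoglycoside phosphotransferase gene, which confers kanamycin resistance. Fragments of an f1/M13 phage origin are also detected; an intact origin of this type allows single-stranded DNA rescue with helper phage, but the record does not establish whether it works here. The cloning region sits in a lac context, with a CAP binding site, lac promoter and lac operator upstream and a partial lacZα coding sequence downstream. This layout is normally used for blue/white screening, though the record does not confirm that screening survives the polylinker changes. A T7 promoter lies next to a polylinker fragment, and M13 forward and reverse primers are used to sequence across inserts. The short bom, rop and lacI matches are only remnants and are unlikely to be functional.

The associated publication concerns yeast vectors for integration at the HO locus, so this plasmid probably served as a kanamycin-selectable intermediate for building and excising cassettes during that work.
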