Addgene plasmid #51660: pUK21-NotI
Purpose: (Empty Backbone) Bacterial cloning vector based on pUK21 (Kan)
Depositing lab: David Stillman. Depositing organization: University of Utah. Publication: Yeast vectors for integration at the HO locus. Voth WP, Richards JD, Shaw JM, Stillman DJ. Nucleic Acids Res. 2001 Jun 15;29(12):E59-9. 10.1093/nar/29.12.e59 PubMed 11410682.
Backbone
  Vector backbone: pUK21deltaBB
  Backbone manufacturer: Stillman Lab, Addgene plasmid # 51658
  Modifications to backbone: Plasmid pUK21-NotI was constructed by inserting the 123 bp NotI polylinker fragment from plasmid pFA6b into pUK21deltaBB that had been cleaved with NotI.
  Vector type: Cloning vector
Growth in bacteria
  Bacterial resistance: Kanamycin, 50 μg/mL
  Growth temperature: 37°C
  Growth strain: DH5alpha
  Copy number: Unknown
Gene/Insert
  Cloning method: Restriction Enzyme
  Sequencing primers: 5′ M13-F20; 3′ M13R
Terms and licenses: Academic/Nonprofit Terms; Industry Terms: Not Available to Industry
How to cite: pUK21-NotI was a gift from David Stillman (Addgene plasmid # 51660 ; http://n2t.net/addgene:51660 ; RRID:Addgene_51660)
