>Addgene plasmid #51660 | pUK21-NotI | addgene partial sequence | sequence record 81355 | M13-Rev 5'-CAGGAAACAGCTATGACC-3'
ATATCGCCGTGGCGGCCGCCAGCTGAAGCTTCGTACGCTGCAGGTCGACGGATCCCCGGGGTTAATTAAG
GCGCGCCAGATCTGTTTAAACGAGCTCGAATTCATCGATGATATCAGATCCACTAGTGGCCTATGCGGCC
GCTCTAGAACTAGTGGATCGATCCCCAATTCGCCCTATAGTGAGTCGTATTACAATTCACTGGCCGTCGT
TTTACAACGTCGTGACTGGGAAAACCCTGGCGTTACCCAACTTAATCGCCTTGCAGCACATCCCCCTTTC
GCCAGCTGGCGTAATAGCGAAGAGGCCCGCACCGATCGCCCTTCCCAACAGTTGCGCAGCCTGAATGGCG
AATGGCGCCTGATGCGGTATTTTCTCCTTACGCATCTGTGCGGTATTTCACACCGCATA
[95 nt withheld, positions 410-504]
T
[46 nt withheld, positions 506-551]
C
[63 nt withheld, positions 553-615]
CCTTTGACGTTGGAGTCCACGTTCTTT
[37 nt withheld, positions 643-679]
ACTCTATCTCGGGCTATTCTTTTGATTTATAAGGGATTTTGCCGATTTCGGTCTATTGGTTAAAAAATGA
GCTGATTTAACAAAAATTTAACGCGAATTTTAACAAAATATTAACGTTTACAATTTTATGGTGCACTCTC
AGTACAATCTGCTCTGATGCCGCATAGTTAAGCCAGCCCCGACACCCGCCAACACCCGCTGACGCGCCCT
GACGGGCTTGTCTGCTC
