>Addgene plasmid #51660 | pUK21-NotI | addgene partial sequence | sequence record 82039 | M13pUC-Fwd 5'-CCCAGTCACGACGTTGTAAAACG-3'
CGACTCACTATAGGGCGAATTGGGGATCGATCCACTAGTTCTAGAGCGGCCGCATAGGCCACTAGTGGAT
CTGATATCATCGATGAATTCGAGCTCGTTTAAACAGATCTGGCGCGCCTTAATTAACCCCGGGGATCCGT
CGACCTGCAGCGTACGAAGCTTCAGCTGGCGGCCGCCACGGCGATATCGGATCTCGAGGCCTCGGACTAG
TGGCGTAATCATGGTCATAGCTGTTTCCTGTGTGAAATTGTTATCCGCTCACAATTCCACACAACATACG
AGCCGCGGAAGCATAAAGTGTAAAGCCTGGGGTGCCTAATGAGTGAGCTAACTCACATTAATTGCGTTGC
GCTCACTGCCCGCTTTCCAGTCGGGAAACCTGTCGTGCCAGCTGCATTAATGAATCGGCCAACGCGCGGG
GAGAGGCGGTTTGCGTATTGGGCGCTCTTCCGCTTCCTCGCTCACTGACTCGCTGCGCTCGGTCGTTCGG
CTGCGGCGAGCGGTATCAGCTCACTCAAAGGCGGTAATACGGTTATCCACAGAATCAGGGGATAACGCAG
GAAAGAACATGTGAGCAAAAGGCCAGCAAAAGGCCAGGAACCGTAAAAAGGCCGCGTTGCTGGCGTTTTT
CCATAGGCTCCGCCCCCCTGACGAGCATCACAAAAATCGACGCTCAAGTCAGAGGTGGCGAAACCCGACA
GGACTATAAAGATACCAGGCGTTTCCCCCTGGAAGCTCCCTCGTGCGCTCTCCTGTTCCGACCCTGCCGC
TTACCGGATACCTGTCCGCCTTTCTCCCTTCGGGAAGCGTGGCGCTTTCTCATAGCTCACGCTGTAGGTA
TCTCAGTTCGGTGTAGGTCGTTCGCTCCAAGCTGGGCTGTGTGCACGAACC
